Addgene plasmid #142960: TFORF2578
Purpose: Lentiviral vector for overexpressing transcription factor ORFs with unique 24-bp barcodes. Barcodes facilitate identification of transcription factors in pooled screens.
Depositing lab: Feng Zhang. Depositing organization: Broad Institute. Publication: A transcription factor atlas of directed differentiation. Joung J, Ma S, Tay T, Geiger-Schuller KR, Kirchgatterer PC, Verdine VK, Guo B, Arias-Garcia MA, Allen WE, Singh A, Kuksenko O, Abudayyeh OO, Gootenberg JS, Fu Z, Macrae RK, Buenrostro JD, Regev A, Zhang F. Cell. 2023 Jan 5;186(1):209-229.e26. doi: 10.1016/j.cell.2022.11.026. PubMed 36608654.
Backbone
  Vector backbone: pLX_TRC317
  Backbone manufacturer: Broad Institute Genetic Perturbation Platform
  Backbone size w/o insert (bp): 8264
  Vector type: Mammalian Expression, Lentiviral
  Selectable markers: Puromycin
Growth in bacteria
  Bacterial resistance: Ampicillin, 100 μg/mL
  Growth temperature: 37°C
  Growth strain: NEB Stable
  Copy number: High Copy
Gene/Insert
  Gene/Insert name: MEIS3
  Species: H. sapiens (human)
  Insert size (bp): 1367
  Entrez Gene: MEIS3 (a.k.a. MRG2, DKFZp547H236)
  Promoter: EF1a
  Cloning method: Unknown
  Sequencing primers: 5′ GGGTGGAGACTGAAGTTAGGCCAG; 3′ CACATAGCGTAAAAGGAGCAACATAG
Terms and licenses: Academic/Nonprofit Terms; Industry Terms: Not Available to Industry
Depositor comments: NM_020160,ENST00000561293,ENST00000559524 . The transcription factor ORF portion of this plasmid was synthesized by Genewiz. Please test multiple small colonies in case of plasmid recombination. To make this collection available in a timely manner, a portion of this collection was not fully sequenced by Addgene. If an Addgene verified full plasmid sequence is not available, please contact us prior to placing an order to request the full sequence.
How to cite: TFORF2578 was a gift from Feng Zhang (Addgene plasmid # 142960 ; http://n2t.net/addgene:142960 ; RRID:Addgene_142960)
