[The description below was written by a language model from this plasmid's Addgene catalogue record and pLannotate feature annotations shown in this document.]
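Description:
TFORF2578 is a third-generation-style, self-inactivating lentiviral expression plasmid built on the pLX_TRC317 backbone and carrying the human transcription factor MEIS3 (also known as MRG2) as its open reading frame. It belongs to a barcoded transcription factor ORF collection in which each construct carries a unique 24-bp barcode, so that the factor delivered to a cell can be identified by sequencing in pooled overexpression screens, such as those used to map directed differentiation. In bacteria the plasmid is maintained at high copy through a ColE1/pUC-type origin and selected with ampicillin via the β-lactamase gene. An f1 origin and remnants of a lac/lacZα cloning region with T7 and T3 promoters are also present in the backbone.

The viral portion begins with an RSV promoter fused to a truncated HIV-1 5' LTR, which drives Tat-independent transcription of the genomic RNA in packaging cells. It is followed by the Ψ packaging signal with a gag fragment and the Rev response element for nuclear export. An SV40 early promoter/origin then drives puromycin N-acetyltransferase for selection of transduced mammalian cells. Downstream, a cPPT/CTS element aids nuclear import, and the constitutive EF-1α promoter drives the synthesized MEIS3 coding sequence. A WPRE after the ORF enhances transcript stability and expression, and the ΔU3 3' LTR renders the integrated provirus self-inactivating; an SV40 poly(A) signal lies just beyond it. The barcode itself is not annotated in the feature table, though it presumably lies between the ORF and the WPRE, where a short sequence matching a U6 promoter fragment is flagged. The depositor notes that the plasmid can recombine during propagation.
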