Features (pLannotate 1.2.2; 31 found; start..end, strand, type, name):
      5..231     +  promoter       RSV promoter: Rous sarcoma virus enhancer/promoter
    232..412     +  LTR            5' LTR (truncated): truncated 5' long terminal repeat (LTR) from HIV-1
    459..584     +  misc_feature   HIV-1 Ψ: packaging signal of human immunodeficiency virus type 1
    568..931     +  CDS            HIV-1 gag (fragment): gag protein from human immunodeficiency virus 1; gag
   1077..1310    +  misc_feature   RRE: The Rev response element (RRE) of HIV-1 allows for Rev-dependent mRNA export from the nucleus to the cytoplasm.
   1687..1713    +  CDS            Rev (fragment): human immunodeficiency virus 1 (HIV-1) Rev protein; rev; enhances nuclear export of unspliced and incompletely spliced viral mRNAs
   1720..1743    +  promoter       SV40 promoter (fragment): SV40 early promoter
   1744..1815    +  promoter       SV40 promoter (fragment): SV40 enhancer and early promoter
   1839..1974    +  rep_origin     SV40 ori: SV40 origin of replication
   2020..2616    +  CDS            PuroR (fragment): puromycin N-acetyltransferase; pac from Streptomyces; confers resistance to puromycin
   2665..2782    +  misc_feature   cPPT/CTS: central polypurine tract and central termination sequence of HIV-1
   2847..2913    +  CDS            small t antigen (fragment): SV40 (simian virus 40) small t antigen
   2920..4098    +  promoter       EF-1α promoter: strong constitutive promoter for human elongation factor EF-1α
   4115..5377    +  CDS            MEIS3: MEIS3_HUMAN - Also known as MRG2. Experimental evidence at protein level: Swiss-Prot protein existence level 1. Transcriptional regulator which directly modulates PDPK1 expression, thus promoting survival of pancreatic beta-cells. Also regulates expression of NDFIP1, BNIP3, and CCNG1. From Homo sapiens (Human).
   5393..5446    +  promoter       U6 promoter (fragment): RNA polymerase III promoter for human U6 snRNA
   5488..6076    +  misc_feature   WPRE: woodchuck hepatitis virus posttranscriptional regulatory element
   6127..6146    +  misc_feature   cPPT/CTS (fragment): central polypurine tract and central termination sequence of HIV-1
   6148..6381    +  LTR            3' LTR (ΔU3): self-inactivating 3' long terminal repeat (LTR) from HIV-1
   6459..6580    +  polyA_signal   SV40 poly(A) signal: SV40 polyadenylation signal
   6620..6755    +  rep_origin     SV40 ori: SV40 origin of replication
   6776..6794    -  promoter       T7 promoter: promoter for bacteriophage T7 RNA polymerase
   6802..6957    +  CDS            lacZα (fragment): LacZα fragment of β-galactosidase; lacZ fragment
   6962..7390    +  rep_origin     f1 ori (sequence partly withheld): f1 bacteriophage origin of replication; arrow indicates direction of (+) strand synthesis
   7443..7547    +  promoter       AmpR promoter: bla
   7548..8408    +  CDS            AmpR: β-lactamase; bla; confers resistance to ampicillin, carbenicillin, and related antibiotics
   8579..9167    +  rep_origin     ori: high-copy-number ColE1/pMB1/pBR322/pUC origin of replication
   9350..9442    +  CDS            lacI (fragment): lac repressor; lacI; The lac repressor binds to the lac operator to inhibit transcription in E. coli. This inhibition can be relieved by adding lactose or isopropyl-β-D-thiogalactopyranoside (IPTG).
   9455..9476    +  protein_bind   CAP binding site: CAP binding activates transcription in the presence of cAMP. E. coli catabolite activator protein
   9491..9521    +  promoter       lac promoter: promoter for the E. coli lac operon
   9529..9545    +  protein_bind   lac operator: The lac repressor binds to the lac operator to inhibit transcription in E. coli. This inhibition can be relieved by adding lactose or isopropyl-β-D-thiogalactopyranoside (IPTG). lac repressor encoded by lacI
   9590..9608    +  promoter       T3 promoter: promoter for bacteriophage T3 RNA polymerase
>Addgene plasmid #142960 | TFORF2578 | addgene full sequence | sequence record 397290 | Addgene NGS Result
TTAATGTAGTCTTATGCAATACTCTTGTAGTCTTGCAACATGGTAACGATGAGTTAGCAACATGCCTTAC
AAGGAGAGAAAAAGCACCGTGCATGCCGATTGGTGGAAGTAAGGTGGTACGATCGTGCCTTATTAGGAAG
GCAACAGACGGGTCTGACATGGATTGGACGAACCACTGAATTGCCGCATTGCAGAGATATTGTATTTAAG
TGCCTAGCTCGATACATAAACGGGTCTCTCTGGTTAGACCAGATCTGAGCCTGGGAGCTCTCTGGCTAAC
TAGGGAACCCACTGCTTAAGCCTCAATAAAGCTTGCCTTGAGTGCTTCAAGTAGTGTGTGCCCGTCTGTT
GTGTGACTCTGGTAACTAGAGATCCCTCAGACCCTTTTAGTCAGTGTGGAAAATCTCTAGCAGTGGCGCC
CGAACAGGGACTTGAAAGCGAAAGGGAAACCAGAGGAGCTCTCTCGACGCAGGACTCGGCTTGCTGAAGC
GCGCACGGCAAGAGGCGAGGGGCGGCGACTGGTGAGTACGCCAAAAATTTTGACTAGCGGAGGCTAGAAG
GAGAGAGATGGGTGCGAGAGCGTCAGTATTAAGCGGGGGAGAATTAGATCGCGATGGGAAAAAATTCGGT
TAAGGCCAGGGGGAAAGAAAAAATATAAATTAAAACATATAGTATGGGCAAGCAGGGAGCTAGAACGATT
CGCAGTTAATCCTGGCCTGTTAGAAACATCAGAAGGCTGTAGACAAATACTGGGACAGCTACAACCATCC
CTTCAGACAGGATCAGAAGAACTTAGATCATTATATAATACAGTAGCAACCCTCTATTGTGTGCATCAAA
GGATAGAGATAAAAGACACCAAGGAAGCTTTAGACAAGATAGAGGAAGAGCAAAACAAAAGTAAGACCAC
CGCACAGCAAGCGGCCGCTGATCTTCAGACCTGGAGGAGGAGATATGAGGGACAATTGGAGAAGTGAATT
ATATAAATATAAAGTAGTAAAAATTGAACCATTAGGAGTAGCACCCACCAAGGCAAAGAGAAGAGTGGTG
CAGAGAGAAAAAAGAGCAGTGGGAATAGGAGCTTTGTTCCTTGGGTTCTTGGGAGCAGCAGGAAGCACTA
TGGGCGCAGCGTCAATGACGCTGACGGTACAGGCCAGACAATTATTGTCTGGTATAGTGCAGCAGCAGAA
CAATTTGCTGAGGGCTATTGAGGCGCAACAGCATCTGTTGCAACTCACAGTCTGGGGCATCAAGCAGCTC
CAGGCAAGAATCCTGGCTGTGGAAAGATACCTAAAGGATCAACAGCTCCTGGGGATTTGGGGTTGCTCTG
GAAAACTCATTTGCACCACTGCTGTGCCTTGGAATGCTAGTTGGAGTAATAAATCTCTGGAACAGATTTG
GAATCACACGACCTGGATGGAGTGGGACAGAGAAATTAACAATTACACAAGCTTAATACACTCCTTAATT
GAAGAATCGCAAAACCAGCAAGAAAAGAATGAACAAGAATTATTGGAATTAGATAAATGGGCAAGTTTGT
GGAATTGGTTTAACATAACAAATTGGCTGTGGTATATAAAATTATTCATAATGATAGTAGGAGGCTTGGT
AGGTTTAAGAATAGTTTTTGCTGTACTTTCTATAGTGAATAGAGTTAGGCAGGGATATTCACCATTATCG
TTTCAGACCCACCTCCCAACCCCGAGGGGACCCATGCATTGCATCTCAATTAGTCAGCAACCAGGTGTGG
AAAGTCCCCAGGCTCCCCAGCAGGCAGAAGTATGCAAAGCATGCGTCTCAATTAGTCAGCAACCATAGTC
CCGCCCCTAACTCCGCCCATCCCGCCCCTAACTCCGCCCAGTTCCGCCCATTCTCCGCCCCATGGCTGAC
TAATTTTTTTTATTTATGCAGAGGCCGAGGCCGCCTCGGCCTCTGAGCTATTCCAGAAGTAGTGAGGAGG
CTTTTTTGGAGGCCTAGGCTTTTGCAAAAAGCTTTCTAGAGGTACCACCGGAGCTTACCATGACCGAGTA
CAAGCCCACGGTGCGCCTCGCCACCCGCGACGACGTCCCCAGGGCCGTACGCACCCTCGCCGCCGCGTTC
GCCGACTACCCCGCCACGCGCCACACCGTCGATCCGGACCGCCACATCGAGCGGGTCACCGAGCTGCAAG
AACTCTTCCTCACGCGCGTCGGGCTCGACATCGGCAAGGTGTGGGTCGCGGACGACGGCGCCGCCGTGGC
GGTCTGGACCACGCCGGAGAGCGTCGAAGCGGGGGCGGTGTTCGCCGAGATCGGCCCGCGCATGGCCGAG
TTGAGCGGTTCCCGGCTGGCCGCGCAGCAACAGATGGAAGGCCTCCTGGCGCCGCACCGGCCCAAGGAGC
CCGCGTGGTTCCTGGCCACCGTCGGCGTCTCGCCCGACCACCAGGGCAAGGGTCTGGGCAGCGCCGTCGT
GCTCCCCGGAGTGGAGGCGGCCGAGCGCGCCGGGGTGCCCGCCTTCCTGGAGACCTCCGCGCCCCGCAAC
CTCCCCTTCTACGAGCGGCTCGGCTTCACCGTCACCGCCGACGTCGAGGTGCCCGAAGGACCGCGCACCT
GGTGCATGACCCGCAAGCCCGGTGCCAGTTAACGAATTCTAGATCTTGAGACAAATGGCAGTATTCATCC
ACAATTTTAAAAGAAAAGGGGGGATTGGGGGGTACAGTGCAGGGGAAAGAATAGTAGACATAATAGCAAC
AGACATACAAACTAAAGAATTACAAAAACAAATTACAAAAATTCAAAATTTTCGGGTTTATTACAGGGAC
AGCAGAGATCCACTTTGGCGCCGGCTCGAGGCCTGCAGGTGCAAAGATGGATAAAGTTTTAAACAGAGAG
GAATCTTTGCAGCTAATGGACCTTCTAGGTCTTGAAAGGAGTGGGAATTGGCTCCGGTGCCCGTCAGTGG
GCAGAGCGCACATCGCCCACAGTCCCCGAGAAGTTGGGGGGAGGGGTCGGCAATTGAACCGGTGCCTAGA
GAAGGTGGCGCGGGGTAAACTGGGAAAGTGATGTCGTGTACTGGCTCCGCCTTTTTCCCGAGGGTGGGGG
AGAACCGTATATAAGTGCAGTAGTCGCCGTGAACGTTCTTTTTCGCAACGGGTTTGCCGCCAGAACACAG
GTAAGTGCCGTGTGTGGTTCCCGCGGGCCTGGCCTCTTTACGGGTTATGGCCCTTGCGTGCCTTGAATTA
CTTCCACCTGGCTGCAGTACGTGATTCTTGATCCCGAGCTTCGGGTTGGAAGTGGGTGGGAGAGTTCGAG
GCCTTGCGCTTAAGGAGCCCCTTCGCCTCGTGCTTGAGTTGAGGCCTGGCCTGGGCGCTGGGGCCGCCGC
GTGCGAATCTGGTGGCACCTTCGCGCCTGTCTCGCTGCTTTCGATAAGTCTCTAGCCATTTAAAATTTTT
GATGACCTGCTGCGACGCTTTTTTTCTGGCAAGATAGTCTTGTAAATGCGGGCCAAGATCTGCACACTGG
TATTTCGGTTTTTGGGGCCGCGGGCGGCGACGGGGCCCGTGCGTCCCAGCGCACATGTTCGGCGAGGCGG
GGCCTGCGAGCGCGGCCACCGAGAATCGGACGGGGGTAGTCTCAAGCTGGCCGGCCTGCTCTGGTGCCTG
GCCTCGCGCCGCCGTGTATCGCCCCGCCCTGGGCGGCAAGGCTGGCCCGGTCGGCACCAGTTGCGTGAGC
GGAAAGATGGCCGCTTCCCGGCCCTGCTGCAGGGAGCTCAAAATGGAGGACGCGGCGCTCGGGAGAGCGG
GCGGGTGAGTCACCCACACAAAGGAAAAGGGCCTTTCCGTCCTCAGCCGTCGCTTCATGTGACTCCACGG
AGTACCGGGCGCCGTCCAGGCACCTCGATTAGTTCTCGAGCTTTTGGAGTACGTCGTCTTTAGGTTGGGG
GGAGGGGTTTTATGCGATGGAGTTTCCCCACACTGAGTGGGTGGAGACTGAAGTTAGGCCAGCTTGGCAC
TTGATGTAATTCTCCTTGGAATTTGCCCTTTTTGAGTTTGGATCTTGGTTCATTCTCAAGCCTCAGACAG
TGGTTCAAAGTTTTTTTCTTCCATTTCAGGTGTCGTGAGGCTAGCACCGCCACCATGGCCCGGAGGTATG
ATGAGCTGCCGCACTACCCAGGCATCGTGGATGGCCCCGCAGCCCTGGCTAGCTTCCCAGAGACAGTGCC
CGCAGTACCAGGGCCCTATGGCCCGCACCGGCCTCCCCAGCCCCTGCCCCCAGGCTTGGACAGCGACGGC
CTGAAGAGGGAGAAGGATGAGATCTATGGACACCCGCTCTTCCCCCTCTTGGCCCTGGTCTTTGAGAAAT
GTGAACTGGCTACATGCTCTCCCCGTGACGGGGCCGGAGCTGGGCTGGGGACACCCCCTGGAGGTGACGT
CTGCTCCTCTGATTCCTTCAACGAGGACATCGCTGCCTTTGCCAAGCAGGTTCGCTCTGAGAGGCCCCTC
TTCTCCTCCAACCCAGAACTGGACAATCTGATGATCCAGGCCATCCAGGTGCTGCGGTTCCACCTGCTGG
AGCTGGAGAAGGTCCACGACCTGTGCGACAACTTCTGTCACCGCTACATCACCTGCCTCAAGGGAAAGAT
GCCCATCGACCTGGTCATCGAGGATCGGGACGGCGGCTGCAGGGAGGACTTCGAGGACTACCCAGCCTCC
TGCCCCAGCCTCCCAGACCAGAATAATATGTGGATTCGAGACCATGAGGATAGTGGGTCTGTACATTTGG
GGACCCCAGGTCCATCCAGTGGGGGCCTGGCCTCCCAGAGTGGGGACAACTCCAGTGACCAAGGAGACGG
GCTGGACACCAGCGTGGCCTCTCCCAGTTCTGGTGGAGAAGATGAGGACTTGGACCAGGAGCGACGGCGA
AACAAGAAGAGGGGGATCTTCCCCAAGGTGGCCACCAACATCATGCGAGCCTGGTTGTTCCAGCACCTCT
CGAGACGCTCAGAAGCGCCGGTTCTCCCAGACGTCTGCCTGGGCCTGGGCTCCCCATCCCCCGGACCCCG
GTGGGCCAGACCTTGGGGTTCAGACTGCGGCCGGCCAGGCAGGCAGAGTGACTCTTGCTGGTGGCTGCAG
CACCCGTACCCCTCGGAGGAGCAGAAGAAACAGCTGGCGCAGGACACGGGGCTCACCATCCTGCAAGTCA
ACAACTGGTTCATTAACGCCCGGAGACGCATCGTGCAACCTATGATCGATCAATCCAACCGCACAGGGCA
GGGTGCAGCCTTCAGCCCAGAGGGCCAGCCCATCGGGGGCTATACCGAGACGCAGCCACACGTGGCCGTC
CGGCCTCCGGGATCAGTGGGGATGAGTTTGAACTTGGAAGGAGAATGGCATTATCTATAGTAATGAACTA
GTCCGTAACTTGAAAGTATTTCGATTTCTTGGCTTTATATATCTTGTGGAAAGGACGAAGATGGTCCCAA
GTTTAATTTCCGACGCGTTAAGTCGACAATCAACCTCTGGATTACAAAATTTGTGAAAGATTGACTGGTA
TTCTTAACTATGTTGCTCCTTTTACGCTATGTGGATACGCTGCTTTAATGCCTTTGTATCATGCTATTGC
TTCCCGTATGGCTTTCATTTTCTCCTCCTTGTATAAATCCTGGTTGCTGTCTCTTTATGAGGAGTTGTGG
CCCGTTGTCAGGCAACGTGGCGTGGTGTGCACTGTGTTTGCTGACGCAACCCCCACTGGTTGGGGCATTG
CCACCACCTGTCAGCTCCTTTCCGGGACTTTCGCTTTCCCCCTCCCTATTGCCACGGCGGAACTCATCGC
CGCCTGCCTTGCCCGCTGCTGGACAGGGGCTCGGCTGTTGGGCACTGACAATTCCGTGGTGTTGTCGGGG
AAATCATCGTCCTTTCCTTGGCTGCTCGCCTGTGTTGCCACCTGGATTCTGCGCGGGACGTCCTTCTGCT
ACGTCCCTTCGGCCCTCAATCCAGCGGACCTTCCTTCCCGCGGCCTGCTGCCGGCTCTGCGGCCTCTTCC
GCGTCTTCGCCTTCGCCCTCAGACGAGTCGGATCTCCCTTTGGGCCGCCTCCCCGCGTCGACTTTAAGAC
CAATGACTTACAAGGCAGCTGTAGATCTTAGCCACTTTTTAAAAGAAAAGGGGGGACTGGAAGGGCTAAT
TCACTCCCAACGAAGACAAGATCTGCTTTTTGCTTGTACTGGGTCTCTCTGGTTAGACCAGATCTGAGCC
TGGGAGCTCTCTGGCTAACTAGGGAACCCACTGCTTAAGCCTCAATAAAGCTTGCCTTGAGTGCTTCAAG
TAGTGTGTGCCCGTCTGTTGTGTGACTCTGGTAACTAGAGATCCCTCAGACCCTTTTAGTCAGTGTGGAA
AATCTCTAGCAGTACGTATAGTAGTTCATGTCATCTTATTATTCAGTATTTATAACTTGCAAAGAAATGA
ATATCAGAGAGTGAGAGGAACTTGTTTATTGCAGCTTATAATGGTTACAAATAAAGCAATAGCATCACAA
ATTTCACAAATAAAGCATTTTTTTCACTGCATTCTAGTTGTGGTTTGTCCAAACTCATCAATGTATCTTA
TCATGTCTGGCTCTAGCTATCCCGCCCCTAACTCCGCCCATCCCGCCCCTAACTCCGCCCAGTTCCGCCC
ATTCTCCGCCCCATGGCTGACTAATTTTTTTTATTTATGCAGAGGCCGAGGCCGCCTCGGCCTCTGAGCT
ATTCCAGAAGTAGTGAGGAGGCTTTTTTGGAGGCCTAGGGACGTACCCAATTCGCCCTATAGTGAGTCGT
ATTACGCGCGCTCACTGGCCGTCGTTTTACAACGTCGTGACTGGGAAAACCCTGGCGTTACCCAACTTAA
TCGCCTTGCAGCACATCCCCCTTTCGCCAGCTGGCGTAATAGCGAAGAGGCCCGCACCGATCGCCCTTCC
CAACAGTTGCGCAGCCTGAATGGCGAATGGG
[124 nt withheld, positions 6962-7085]
C
[91 nt withheld, positions 7087-7177]
A
[49 nt withheld, positions 7179-7227]
CCTTTGACGTTGGAGTCCACGTTCTTT
[37 nt withheld, positions 7255-7291]
ACCCTATCTCGGTCTATTCTTTTGATTTATAAGGGATTTTGCCGATTTCGGCCTATTGGTTAAAAAATGA
GCTGATTTAACAAAAATTTAACGCGAATTTTAACAAAATATTAACGCTTACAATTTAGGTGGCACTTTTC
GGGGAAATGTGCGCGGAACCCCTATTTGTTTATTTTTCTAAATACATTCAAATATGTATCCGCTCATGAG
ACAATAACCCTGATAAATGCTTCAATAATATTGAAAAAGGAAGAGTATGAGTATTCAACATTTCCGTGTC
GCCCTTATTCCCTTTTTTGCGGCATTTTGCCTTCCTGTTTTTGCTCACCCAGAAACGCTGGTGAAAGTAA
AAGATGCTGAAGATCAGTTGGGTGCACGAGTGGGTTACATCGAACTGGATCTCAACAGCGGTAAGATCCT
TGAGAGTTTTCGCCCCGAAGAACGTTTTCCAATGATGAGCACTTTTAAAGTTCTGCTATGTGGCGCGGTA
TTATCCCGTATTGACGCCGGGCAAGAGCAACTCGGTCGCCGCATACACTATTCTCAGAATGACTTGGTTG
AGTACTCACCAGTCACAGAAAAGCATCTTACGGATGGCATGACAGTAAGAGAATTATGCAGTGCTGCCAT
AACCATGAGTGATAACACTGCGGCCAACTTACTTCTGACAACGATCGGAGGACCGAAGGAGCTAACCGCT
TTTTTGCACAACATGGGGGATCATGTAACTCGCCTTGATCGTTGGGAACCGGAGCTGAATGAAGCCATAC
CAAACGACGAGCGTGACACCACGATGCCTGTAGCAATGGCAACAACGTTGCGCAAACTATTAACTGGCGA
ACTACTTACTCTAGCTTCCCGGCAACAATTAATAGACTGGATGGAGGCGGATAAAGTTGCAGGACCACTT
CTGCGCTCGGCCCTTCCGGCTGGCTGGTTTATTGCTGATAAATCTGGAGCCGGTGAGCGTGGGTCTCGCG
GTATCATTGCAGCACTGGGGCCAGATGGTAAGCCCTCCCGTATCGTAGTTATCTACACGACGGGGAGTCA
GGCAACTATGGATGAACGAAATAGACAGATCGCTGAGATAGGTGCCTCACTGATTAAGCATTGGTAACTG
TCAGACCAAGTTTACTCATATATACTTTAGATTGATTTAAAACTTCATTTTTAATTTAAAAGGATCTAGG
TGAAGATCCTTTTTGATAATCTCATGACCAAAATCCCTTAACGTGAGTTTTCGTTCCACTGAGCGTCAGA
CCCCGTAGAAAAGATCAAAGGATCTTCTTGAGATCCTTTTTTTCTGCGCGTAATCTGCTGCTTGCAAACA
AAAAAACCACCGCTACCAGCGGTGGTTTGTTTGCCGGATCAAGAGCTACCAACTCTTTTTCCGAAGGTAA
CTGGCTTCAGCAGAGCGCAGATACCAAATACTGTTCTTCTAGTGTAGCCGTAGTTAGGCCACCACTTCAA
GAACTCTGTAGCACCGCCTACATACCTCGCTCTGCTAATCCTGTTACCAGTGGCTGCTGCCAGTGGCGAT
AAGTCGTGTCTTACCGGGTTGGACTCAAGACGATAGTTACCGGATAAGGCGCAGCGGTCGGGCTGAACGG
GGGGTTCGTGCACACAGCCCAGCTTGGAGCGAACGACCTACACCGAACTGAGATACCTACAGCGTGAGCT
ATGAGAAAGCGCCACGCTTCCCGAAGGGAGAAAGGCGGACAGGTATCCGGTAAGCGGCAGGGTCGGAACA
GGAGAGCGCACGAGGGAGCTTCCAGGGGGAAACGCCTGGTATCTTTATAGTCCTGTCGGGTTTCGCCACC
TCTGACTTGAGCGTCGATTTTTGTGATGCTCGTCAGGGGGGCGGAGCCTATGGAAAAACGCCAGCAACGC
GGCCTTTTTACGGTTCCTGGCCTTTTGCTGGCCTTTTGCTCACATGTTCTTTCCTGCGTTATCCCCTGAT
TCTGTGGATAACCGTATTACCGCCTTTGAGTGAGCTGATACCGCTCGCCGCAGCCGAACGACCGAGCGCA
GCGAGTCAGTGAGCGAGGAAGCGGAAGAGCGCCCAATACGCAAACCGCCTCTCCCCGCGCGTTGGCCGAT
TCATTAATGCAGCTGGCACGACAGGTTTCCCGACTGGAAAGCGGGCAGTGAGCGCAACGCAATTAATGTG
AGTTAGCTCACTCATTAGGCACCCCAGGCTTTACACTTTATGCTTCCGGCTCGTATGTTGTGTGGAATTG
TGAGCGGATAACAATTTCACACAGGAAACAGCTATGACCATGATTACGCCAAGCGCGCAATTAACCCTCA
CTAAAGGGAACAAAAGCTGGAGCTGCAAGC
