>Addgene plasmid #142960 | TFORF2578 | depositor partial sequence | sequence record 281018 | Insert
ACCGCCACCATGGCCCGGAGGTATGATGAGCTGCCGCACTACCCAGGCATCGTGGATGGCCCCGCAGCCC
TGGCTAGCTTCCCAGAGACAGTGCCCGCAGTACCAGGGCCCTATGGCCCGCACCGGCCTCCCCAGCCCCT
GCCCCCAGGCTTGGACAGCGACGGCCTGAAGAGGGAGAAGGATGAGATCTATGGACACCCGCTCTTCCCC
CTCTTGGCCCTGGTCTTTGAGAAATGTGAACTGGCTACATGCTCTCCCCGTGACGGGGCCGGAGCTGGGC
TGGGGACACCCCCTGGAGGTGACGTCTGCTCCTCTGATTCCTTCAACGAGGACATCGCTGCCTTTGCCAA
GCAGGTTCGCTCTGAGAGGCCCCTCTTCTCCTCCAACCCAGAACTGGACAATCTGATGATCCAGGCCATC
CAGGTGCTGCGGTTCCACCTGCTGGAGCTGGAGAAGGTCCACGACCTGTGCGACAACTTCTGTCACCGCT
ACATCACCTGCCTCAAGGGAAAGATGCCCATCGACCTGGTCATCGAGGATCGGGACGGCGGCTGCAGGGA
GGACTTCGAGGACTACCCAGCCTCCTGCCCCAGCCTCCCAGACCAGAATAATATGTGGATTCGAGACCAT
GAGGATAGTGGGTCTGTACATTTGGGGACCCCAGGTCCATCCAGTGGGGGCCTGGCCTCCCAGAGTGGGG
ACAACTCCAGTGACCAAGGAGACGGGCTGGACACCAGCGTGGCCTCTCCCAGTTCTGGTGGAGAAGATGA
GGACTTGGACCAGGAGCGACGGCGAAACAAGAAGAGGGGGATCTTCCCCAAGGTGGCCACCAACATCATG
CGAGCCTGGTTGTTCCAGCACCTCTCGAGACGCTCAGAAGCGCCGGTTCTCCCAGACGTCTGCCTGGGCC
TGGGCTCCCCATCCCCCGGACCCCGGTGGGCCAGACCTTGGGGTTCAGACTGCGGCCGGCCAGGCAGGCA
GAGTGACTCTTGCTGGTGGCTGCAGCACCCGTACCCCTCGGAGGAGCAGAAGAAACAGCTGGCGCAGGAC
ACGGGGCTCACCATCCTGCAAGTCAACAACTGGTTCATTAACGCCCGGAGACGCATCGTGCAACCTATGA
TCGATCAATCCAACCGCACAGGGCAGGGTGCAGCCTTCAGCCCAGAGGGCCAGCCCATCGGGGGCTATAC
CGAGACGCAGCCACACGTGGCCGTCCGGCCTCCGGGATCAGTGGGGATGAGTTTGAACTTGGAAGGAGAA
TGGCATTATCTATAGTAATGAACTAGTCCGTAACTTGAAAGTATTTCGATTTCTTGGCTTTATATATCTT
GTGGAAAGGACGAAGATGGTCCCAAGTTTAATTTCCG
