>Addgene plasmid #142960 | TFORF2578 | depositor partial sequence | sequence record 281019 | Barcode
AGATGGTCCCAAGTTTAATTTCCG
